>Addgene plasmid #148141 | pT7-V5-SBP-C1-HshnRNPE2iso4_Z | depositor full sequence | sequence record 290589 | Full Sequence
TAGTTATTAATAGTAATCAATTACGGGGTCATTAGTTCATAGCCCATATATGGAGTTCCGCGTTACATAA
CTTACGGTAAATGGCCCGCCTGGCTGACCGCCCAACGACCCCCGCCCATTGACGTCAATAATGACGTATG
TTCCCATAGTAACGCCAATAGGGACTTTCCATTGACGTCAATGGGTGGAGTATTTACGGTAAACTGCCCA
CTTGGCAGTACATCAAGTGTATCATATGCCAAGTACGCCCCCTATTGACGTCAATGACGGTAAATGGCCC
GCCTGGCATTATGCCCAGTACATGACCTTATGGGACTTTCCTACTTGGCAGTACATCTACGTATTAGTCA
TCGCTATTACCATGGTGATGCGGTTTTGGCAGTACATCAATGGGCGTGGATAGCGGTTTGACTCACGGGG
ATTTCCAAGTCTCCACCCCATTGACGTCAATGGGAGTTTGTTTTGGCACCAAAATCAACGGGACTTTCCA
AAATGTCGTAACAACTCCGCCCCATTGACGCAAATGGGCGGTAGGCGTGTACGGTGGGAGGTCTATATAA
GCAGAGCTCTCTGGCTAACTAGAGAACCCACTGCTTACTGGCTTATCGAAATTAATACGACTCACTATAG
GGAGACCCAAGCTCTAGCGCTACCGGTCGCCACCATGGGTAAGCCTATCCCTAACCCTCTCCTCGGTCTC
GATTCTACGCCCGGAAGCGGTAGCGGTACGATGGACGAGAAGACCACCGGCTGGGGGGGCGGCCACGTGG
TGGAGGGCCTGGCCGGCGAGCTGGAGCAGCTGCGGGCCAGGCTGGAGCACCACCCTCAGGGCCAGCGGGA
GCCCAGATCTCGAGACATGGACACCGGTGTGATTGAAGGTGGATTAAATGTCACTCTCACCATCCGGCTA
CTTATGCATGGAAAGGAAGTTGGCAGTATCATCGGAAAGAAAGGAGAATCAGTTAAGAAGATGCGCGAGG
AGAGTGGTGCACGTATCAACATCTCAGAAGGGAATTGTCCTGAGAGAATTATCACTTTGGCTGGACCCAC
TAATGCCATCTTCAAAGCCTTTGCTATGATCATTGACAAACTGGAAGAGGACATAAGCAGCTCTATGACC
AATAGCACAGCTGCCAGTAGACCCCCGGTCACCCTGAGGCTGGTGGTCCCTGCTAGTCAGTGTGGCTCTC
TCATTGGAAAAGGTGGATGCAAGATCAAGGAAATACGAGAGAGTACAGGGGCTCAGGTCCAGGTGGCAGG
GGATATGCTACCCAACTCAACTGAGCGGGCCATCACTATTGCTGGCATTCCACAATCCATCATTGAGTGT
GTCAAACAGATCTGCGTGGTCATGTTGGAGTCCCCCCCGAAGGGCGTGACCATCCCGTACCGGCCCAAGC
CGTCCAGCTCTCCGGTCATCTTTGCAGGTGGTCAGGCCTATACCATTCAAGGACAGTATGCCATTCCACA
GCCAGATTTGACCAAGCTGCACCAGTTGGCAATGCAACAGTCTCATTTTCCCATGACGCATGGCAACACC
GGATTCAGTGGCATTGAATCCAGCTCTCCAGAGGTGAAAGGCTATTGGGCAGGTTTGGATGCATCTGCTC
AGACTACTTCTCATGAACTCACCATTCCAAACGATTTGATTGGCTGCATAATCGGGCGTCAAGGCGCCAA
AATCAATGAGATCCGTCAGATGTCTGGGGCGCAGATCAAAATTGCGAACCCAGTGGAAGGATCTACTGAT
AGGCAGGTTACCATCACTGGATCTGCTGCCAGCATTAGCCTGGCTCAATATCTAATCAATGTCAGGCTTT
CCTCGGAGACGGGTGGCATGGGGAGCAGCTAGGAATTCTGCAGTCGACGGTACCGCGGGCCCGGGATCCA
CCGGATCTAGATAACTGATCATAATCAGCCATACCACATTTGTAGAGGTTTTACTTGCTTTAAAAAACCT
CCCACACCTCCCCCTGAACCTGAAACATAAAATGAATGCAATTGTTGTTGTTAACTTGTTTATTGCAGCT
TATAATGGTTACAAATAAAGCAATAGCATCACAAATTTCACAAATAAAGCATTTTTTTCACTGCATTCTA
GTTGTGGTTTGTCCAAACTCATCAATGTATCTTAACGCGTAAATTGTAAGCGTTAATATTTTGTTAAAAT
TCGCGTTAAATTTTTGTTAAATCAGCTCATTTTTTAACCAATAGGCCGAAATCGGCAAAATCCCTTATAA
ATCAAAAGAATAGACCGAGATAGGGT
[37 nt withheld, positions 2267-2303]
AAAGAACGTGGACTCCAACGTCAAAGG
[49 nt withheld, positions 2331-2379]
T
[91 nt withheld, positions 2381-2471]
G
[124 nt withheld, positions 2473-2596]
CAGGTGGCACTTTTCGGGGAAATGTGCGCGGAACCCCTATTTGTTTATTTTTCTAAATACATTCAAATAT
GTATCCGCTCATGAGACAATAACCCTGATAAATGCTTCAATAATATTGAAAAAGGAAGAGTCCTGAGGCG
GAAAGAACCAGCTGTGGAATGTGTGTCAGTTAGGGTGTGGAAAGTCCCCAGGCTCCCCAGCAGGCAGAAG
TATGCAAAGCATGCATCTCAATTAGTCAGCAACCAGGTGTGGAAAGTCCCCAGGCTCCCCAGCAGGCAGA
AGTATGCAAAGCATGCATCTCAATTAGTCAGCAACCATAGTCCCGCCCCTAACTCCGCCCATCCCGCCCC
TAACTCCGCCCAGTTCCGCCCATTCTCCGCCCCATGGCTGACTAATTTTTTTTATTTATGCAGAGGCCGA
GGCCGCCTCGGCCTCTGAGCTATTCCAGAAGTAGTGAGGAGGCTTTTTTGGAGGCCTAGGCTTTTGCAAA
GATCGATCAAGAGACAGGATGAGGATCGTTTCGCATGATTGAACAAGATGGATTGCACGCAGGTTCTCCG
GCCGCTTGGGTGGAGAGGCTATTCGGCTATGACTGGGCACAACAGACAATCGGCTGCTCTGATGCCGCCG
TGTTCCGGCTGTCAGCGCAGGGGCGCCCGGTTCTTTTTGTCAAGACCGACCTGTCCGGTGCCCTGAATGA
ACTGCAAGACGAGGCAGCGCGGCTATCGTGGCTGGCCACGACGGGCGTTCCTTGCGCAGCTGTGCTCGAC
GTTGTCACTGAAGCGGGAAGGGACTGGCTGCTATTGGGCGAAGTGCCGGGGCAGGATCTCCTGTCATCTC
ACCTTGCTCCTGCCGAGAAAGTATCCATCATGGCTGATGCAATGCGGCGGCTGCATACGCTTGATCCGGC
TACCTGCCCATTCGACCACCAAGCGAAACATCGCATCGAGCGAGCACGTACTCGGATGGAAGCCGGTCTT
GTCGATCAGGATGATCTGGACGAAGAGCATCAGGGGCTCGCGCCAGCCGAACTGTTCGCCAGGCTCAAGG
CGAGCATGCCCGACGGCGAGGATCTCGTCGTGACCCATGGCGATGCCTGCTTGCCGAATATCATGGTGGA
AAATGGCCGCTTTTCTGGATTCATCGACTGTGGCCGGCTGGGTGTGGCGGACCGCTATCAGGACATAGCG
TTGGCTACCCGTGATATTGCTGAAGAGCTTGGCGGCGAATGGGCTGACCGCTTCCTCGTGCTTTACGGTA
TCGCCGCTCCCGATTCGCAGCGCATCGCCTTCTATCGCCTTCTTGACGAGTTCTTCTGAGCGGGACTCTG
GGGTTCGAAATGACCGACCAAGCGACGCCCAACCTGCCATCACGAGATTTCGATTCCACCGCCGCCTTCT
ATGAAAGGTTGGGCTTCGGAATCGTTTTCCGGGACGCCGGCTGGATGATCCTCCAGCGCGGGGATCTCAT
GCTGGAGTTCTTCGCCCACCCTAGGGGGAGGCTAACTGAAACACGGAAGGAGACAATACCGGAAGGAACC
CGCGCTATGACGGCAATAAAAAGACAGAATAAAACGCACGGTGTTGGGTCGTTTGTTCATAAACGCGGGG
TTCGGTCCCAGGGCTGGCACTCTGTCGATACCCCACCGAGACCCCATTGGGGCCAATACGCCCGCGTTTC
TTCCTTTTCCCCACCCCACCCCCCAAGTTCGGGTGAAGGCCCAGGGCTCGCAGCCAACGTCGGGGCGGCA
GGCCCTGCCATAGCCTCAGGTTACTCATATATACTTTAGATTGATTTAAAACTTCATTTTTAATTTAAAA
GGATCTAGGTGAAGATCCTTTTTGATAATCTCATGACCAAAATCCCTTAACGTGAGTTTTCGTTCCACTG
AGCGTCAGACCCCGTAGAAAAGATCAAAGGATCTTCTTGAGATCCTTTTTTTCTGCGCGTAATCTGCTGC
TTGCAAACAAAAAAACCACCGCTACCAGCGGTGGTTTGTTTGCCGGATCAAGAGCTACCAACTCTTTTTC
CGAAGGTAACTGGCTTCAGCAGAGCGCAGATACCAAATACTGTCCTTCTAGTGTAGCCGTAGTTAGGCCA
CCACTTCAAGAACTCTGTAGCACCGCCTACATACCTCGCTCTGCTAATCCTGTTACCAGTGGCTGCTGCC
AGTGGCGATAAGTCGTGTCTTACCGGGTTGGACTCAAGACGATAGTTACCGGATAAGGCGCAGCGGTCGG
GCTGAACGGGGGGTTCGTGCACACAGCCCAGCTTGGAGCGAACGACCTACACCGAACTGAGATACCTACA
GCGTGAGCTATGAGAAAGCGCCACGCTTCCCGAAGGGAGAAAGGCGGACAGGTATCCGGTAAGCGGCAGG
GTCGGAACAGGAGAGCGCACGAGGGAGCTTCCAGGGGGAAACGCCTGGTATCTTTATAGTCCTGTCGGGT
TTCGCCACCTCTGACTTGAGCGTCGATTTTTGTGATGCTCGTCAGGGGGGCGGAGCCTATGGAAAAACGC
CAGCAACGCGGCCTTTTTACGGTTCCTGGCCTTTTGCTGGCCTTTTGCTCACATGTTCTTTCCTGCGTTA
TCCCCTGATTCTGTGGATAACCGTATTACCGCCATGCAT
Features (pLannotate 1.2.2; 18 found; start..end, strand, type, name):
     61..364     +  enhancer       CMV enhancer: human cytomegalovirus immediate early enhancer
    365..568     +  promoter       CMV promoter: human cytomegalovirus (CMV) immediate early promoter
    564..597     +  LTR            5' LTR (truncated) (fragment): truncated 5' long terminal repeat (LTR) from HIV-1
    613..631     +  promoter       T7 promoter: promoter for bacteriophage T7 RNA polymerase
    668..709     +  CDS            V5 tag: epitope tag from simian virus 5
    731..844     +  CDS            SBP: streptavidin-binding peptide selected from a peptide library; binds streptavidin with nanomolar affinity (Keefe et al., 2001)
    857..1849    +  CDS            Pcbp2 (fragment): PCBP2_MOUSE - Also known as Cbp, Hnrnpx, Hnrpx. Experimental evidence at protein level: Swiss-Prot protein existence level 1. Single-stranded nucleic acid binding protein that binds preferentially to oligo dC. Major cellular poly(rC)-binding protein. Binds also poly(rU). Negatively regulates cellular antiviral responses mediated by MAVS signaling. It acts as an adapter between MAVS and the E3 ubiquitin ligase ITCH, therefore triggering MAVS ubiquitinationa and degradation (By similarity). From Mus musculus (Mouse).
   1853..1889    +  misc_feature   MCS (fragment): multiple cloning site
   1906..1990    +  CDS            large T antigen (fragment): large T antigen from SV40 (simian virus 40)
   2013..2134    +  polyA_signal   SV40 poly(A) signal: SV40 polyadenylation signal
   2168..2596    -  rep_origin     f1 ori (sequence partly withheld): f1 bacteriophage origin of replication; arrow indicates direction of (+) strand synthesis
   2623..2727    +  promoter       AmpR promoter: bla
   2729..3086    +  promoter       SV40 promoter: SV40 enhancer and early promoter
   3121..3915    +  CDS            NeoR/KanR: aminoglycoside phosphotransferase from Tn5; aph(3')-II (or nptII); confers resistance to neomycin, kanamycin, and G418 (Geneticin®)
   3936..4088    +  CDS            ble (fragment): BLE_KLEPN - Experimental evidence at protein level: Swiss-Prot protein existence level 1. Binding protein with a strong affinity to the bleomycin family of antibiotics. Binds to CL990; an antimitotic-antibiotic compound. From Klebsiella pneumoniae.
   4147..4194    +  polyA_signal   HSV TK poly(A) signal: herpes simplex virus thymidine kinase polyadenylation signal (Cole and Stacy, 1985)
   4285..4301    -  polyA_signal   bGH poly(A) signal (fragment): bovine growth hormone polyadenylation signal
   4523..5111    +  rep_origin     ori: high-copy-number ColE1/pMB1/pBR322/pUC origin of replication
