[The description below was written by a language model from this plasmid's Addgene catalogue record and pLannotate feature annotations shown in this document.]
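Description:
pT7-V5-SBP-C1-HshnRNPE2iso4_Z is a 5,225-nt mammalian expression plasmid encoding human PCBP2 (poly(rC)-binding protein 2, also called hnRNP E2), specified by the depositor as isoform 4 / transcript variant 3. The catalogue lists the backbone as unknown. The annotated layout shows a CMV-driven cassette with a C-terminal cloning site, an f1 origin, a dual-promoter NeoR/KanR marker and a pUC-type origin, an arrangement typical of "C1"-style mammalian expression vectors. It is maintained at high copy in E. coli through the ColE1/pUC origin and selected with kanamycin. The aminoglycoside phosphotransferase gene is preceded by both a bacterial (bla) promoter and the SV40 enhancer/early promoter and followed by the HSV TK polyadenylation signal, so the same marker can in principle confer G418 resistance in mammalian cells.

The expression cassette consists of the CMV immediate-early enhancer and promoter, then a T7 promoter that could allow in vitro transcription with T7 RNA polymerase. Next comes an open reading frame that begins with a V5 epitope tag and a streptavidin-binding peptide (SBP) placed N-terminal to the PCBP2 coding sequence. A residual multiple cloning site and the SV40 poly(A) signal follow the insert. The annotation tool matched the insert to mouse Pcbp2, which probably reflects the high conservation of this protein, since the record states a human origin. Several short fragment hits (HIV-1 LTR, SV40 large T antigen, ble, bGH poly(A)) are probably incidental or vestigial matches rather than functional elements. The V5 tag allows immunodetection, and the SBP tag supports streptavidin-based pulldown of the protein and its RNA or protein partners. The record itself states only mammalian expression as the purpose, and the depositor sequence may be theoretical.
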