Addgene plasmid #148141: pT7-V5-SBP-C1-HshnRNPE2iso4_Z
Purpose: Mammalian Expression of HshnRNPE2iso4
Depositing lab: Elisa Izaurralde. Depositing organization: Max Planck Institute for Developmental Biology.
Backbone
  Vector backbone: Unknown
  Vector type: Mammalian Expression
Growth in bacteria
  Bacterial resistance: Kanamycin, 50 μg/mL
  Growth temperature: 37°C
  Growth strain: DH5alpha
  Copy number: High Copy
Gene/Insert
  Gene/Insert name: HshnRNPE2iso4 (alt name: Poly(rC) binding protein 2 transcript variant 3)
  Species: H. sapiens (human)
  Entrez Gene: PCBP2 (a.k.a. HNRNPE2, HNRPE2, hnRNP-E2)
  Cloning method: Unknown
Terms and licenses: Academic/Nonprofit Terms; Industry Terms: Not Available to Industry
Depositor comments: sequence given by NCBI: NM_001098620.2 or isoform 4 from Uniprot.: Q15366-4 Plasmids from this collection were made available to the research community and donated after the lab closed. Please note that the sequence provided by the depositing laboratory may be theoretical/predicted or based on Sanger sequencing results. There may be discrepancies between sequencing results obtained by Addgene and the depositor sequence. If an Addgene verified sequence is not available, please contact before placing your order to request that our lab fully sequence the plasmid.
How to cite: pT7-V5-SBP-C1-HshnRNPE2iso4_Z was a gift from Elisa Izaurralde (Addgene plasmid # 148141 ; http://n2t.net/addgene:148141 ; RRID:Addgene_148141)
